>Addgene plasmid #109298 | pGC-U6-miR-205 | addgene full sequence | sequence record 211387 | Addgene NGS Result
GAAACACCGTGCTCGCTTCGGCAGCACATATACTAGTCGACTAGGGATAACAGGGTAATTGTTTGAATGA
GGCTTCAGTACTTTACAGAATCGTTGCCTGCACATCTTGGAAACACTTGCTGGGATTACTTCTTCAGGTT
AACCCAACAGAAGGCTCGATAATTGAATTCGCCCTTCCCGGGCTAGGTATACAGAATGGAGACTCCACTT
GGATTTATCTGGGATGGCCCTTCATGGGCAAGAAACTACCTAGAGTCCAGCCCCACACACAACATTGGCT
ATACCACCCAGAGTACTCTGAGGTGGGAACATGAATGCTTGAGGGTTTGAGTATTCAGGTCCTCACCAGG
TCCTGAATGAATGAATACAGGTATTCAGGTCCTGTAAGAGTGGGGTTGCAGGATCCTGAAGGTCTCCTTC
AGGTCACACAGCACTACACGAGGAGGCTTAGTAGACAAACAGCCCCAGACAATCCATGGGTCCTCTTGTC
CTTCATTCCACCGGAGTCTGTCTTATGCCAACCAGATTTCAGTGGAGTGAAGCTCAGGAGGCATGGAGCT
GCCAGCGGTGGACTGAAGCACAGCATTTGAACAGAGGCATTCTGCAAAAATACAGTCACTAAAAGCACCT
GCAGCGTGTGCTTTTGCAGAGGGGTGGCAGTGGCAGGCAAGAGCACACTGCCAGTGATTGCTGTGTGGCC
TTTCTTCCTAAAACCAATGCTTCGGAAATGTGTATTTTTCTGTAACTTGCAAAATTAAAAGTTGCCTATC
TGCTGACACGCCCTCCTGCCTCTCTGCCCTATGTTATCAGTATCTTAAACCTGCACCCTGCAGGCTTAAA
TCCCAGATAAGAATTCAAGGGGCTACTTTAGGAGCAATTATCTTGTTTACTAAAACTGAATACCTTGCTA
TCTCTTTGATACATTTTTACAAAGCTGAATTAAAATGGTATAAATTAAATCACTTTTTTCAATTGGAAGA
CTAATGCGGCCTCGACATTGATTATTGACTAGTAACCCGTGTCGGCTCCAGATCTGGCCTCCGCGCCGGG
TTTTGGCGCCTCCCGCGGGCGCCCCCCTCCTCACGGCGAGCGCTGCCACGTCAGACGAAGGGCGCAGCGA
GCGTCCTGATCCTTCCGCCCGGACGCTCAGGACAGCGGCCCGCTGCTCATAAGACTCGGCCTTAGAACCC
CAGTATCAGCAGAAGGACATTTTAGGACGGGACTTGGGTGACTCTAGGGCACTGGTTTTCTTTCCAGAGA
GCGGAACAGGCGAGGAAAAGTAGTCCCTTCTCGGCGATTCTGCGGAGGGATCTCCGTGGGGCGGTGAACG
CCGATGATTATATAAGGACGCGCCGGGTGTGGCACAGCTAGTTCCGTCGCAGCCGGGATTTGGGTCGCGG
TTCTTGTTTGTGGATCGCTGTGATCGTCACTTGGTGAGTAGCGGGCTGCTGGGCTGGCCGGGGCTTTCGT
GGCCGCCGGGCCGCTCGGTGGGACGGAAGCGTGTGGAGAGACCGCCAAGGGCTGTAGTCTGGGTCCGCGA
GCAAGGTTGCCCTGAACTGGGGGTTGGGGGGAGCGCAGCAAAATGGCGGCTGTTCCCGAGTCTTGAATGG
AAGACGCTTGTGAGGCGGGCTGTGAGGTCGTTGAAACAAGGTGGGGGGCATGGTGGGCGGCAAGAACCCA
AGGTCTTGAGGCCTTCGCTAATGCGGGAAAGCTCTTATTCGGGTGAGATGGGCTGGGGCACCATCTGGGG
ACCCTGACGTGAAGTTTGTCACTGACTGGAGAACTCGGTTTGTCGTCTGTTGCGGGGGCGGCAGTTATGG
CGGTGCCGTTGGGCAGTGCACCCGTACCTTTGGGAGCGCGCGCCCTCGTCGTGTCGTGACGTCACCCGTT
CTGTTGGCTTATAATGCAGGGTGGGGCCACCTGCCGGTAGGTGTGCGGTAGGCTTTTCTCCGTCGCAGGA
CGCAGGGTTCGGGCCTAGGGTAGGCTCTCCTGAATCGACAGGCGCCGGACCTCTGGTGAGGGGAGGGATA
AGTGAGGCGTCAGTTTCTTTGGTCGGTTTTATGTACCTATCTTCTTAAGTAGCTGAAGCTCCGGTTTTGA
ACTATGCGCTCGGGGTTGGCGAGTGTGTTTTGTGAAGTTTTTTAGGCACCTTTTGAAATGTAATCATTTG
GGTCAATATGTAATTTTCAGTGTTAGACTAGTAAATTGTCCGCTAAATTCTGGCCGTTTTTGGCTTTTTT
GTTAGACGAAGCTTGGGCTGCAGGTCGAGCTCAAGCTTCGGATCCTGCAGTCGACGATACCGTCGACCTC
GACATGGTGAGCAAGGGCGAGGAGCTGTTCACCGGGGTGGTGCCCATCCTGGTCGAGCTGGACGGCGACG
TAAACGGCCACAAGTTCAGCGTGTCCGGCGAGGGCGAGGGCGATGCCACCTACGGCAAGCTGACCCTGAA
GTTCATCTGCACCACCGGCAAGCTGCCCGTGCCCTGGCCCACCCTCGTGACCACCTTCACCTACGGCGTG
CAGTGCTTCAGCCGCTACCCCGACCACATGAAGCAGCACGACTTCTTCAAGTCCGCCATGCCCGAAGGCT
ACGTCCAGGAGCGCACCATCTTCTTCAAGGACGACGGCAACTACAAGACCCGCGCCGAGGTGAAGTTCGA
GGGCGACACCCTGGTGAACCGCATCGAGCTGAAGGGCATCGACTTCAAGGAGGACGGCAACATCCTGGGG
CACAAGCTGGAGTACAACTACAACAGCCACAACGTCTATATCATGGCCGACAAGCAGAAGAACGGCATCA
AGGTGAACTTCAAGATCCGCCACAACATCGAGGACGGCAGCGTGCAGCTCGCCGACCACTACCAGCAGAA
CACCCCCATCGGCGACGGCCCCGTGCTGCTGCCCGACAACCACTACCTGAGCACCCAGTCCGCCCTGAGC
AAAGACCCCAACGAGAAGCGCGATCACATGGTCCTGCTGGAGTTCGTGACCGCCGCCGGGATCACTCTCG
GCATGGACGAGCTGTACAAGTAAGGATCCGGATTAGTCCAATTTGTTAAAGACAGGATATCAGTGGTCCA
GGCTCTAGTTTTGACTCAACAATATCACCAGCTGAAGCCTATAGAGTACGAGCCATAGATAAAATAAAAG
ATTTTATTTAGTCTCCAGAAAAAGGGGGGAATGAAAGACCCCACCTGTAGGTTTGGCAAGCTAGCTTAAG
TAACGCCATTTTGCAAGGCATGGAAAAATACATAACTGAGAATAGAGAAGTTCAGATCAAGGTCAGGAAC
AGATGGAACAGCTGAATATGGGCCAAACAGGATATCTGTGGTAAGCAGTTCCTGCCCCGGCTCAGGGCCA
AGAACAGATGGAACAGCTGAATATGGGCCAAACAGGATATCTGTGGTAAGCAGTTCCTGCCCCGGCTCAG
GGCCAAGAACAGATGGTCCCCAGATGCGGTCCAGCCCTCAGCAGTTTCTAGAGAACCATCAGATGTTTCC
AGGGTGCCCCAAGGACCTGAAATGACCCTGTGCCTTATTTGAACTAACCAATCAGTTCGCTTCTCGCTTC
TGTTCGCGCGCTTCTGCTCCCCGAGCTCAATAAAAGAGCCCACAACCCCTCACTCGGGGCGCCAGTCCTC
CGATTGACTGAGTCGCCCGGGTACCCGTGTATCCAATAAACCCTCTTGCAGTTGCATCCGACTTGTGGTC
TCGCTGTTCCTTGGGAGGGTCTCCTCTGAGTGATTGACTACCCGTCAGCGGGGGTCTTTCACATGCAGCA
TGTATCAAAATTAATTTGGTTTTTTTTCTTAAGTATTTACATTAAATGGCCATAGTACTTAAAGTTACAT
TGGCTTCCTTGAAATAAACATGGAGTATTCAGAATGTGTCATAAATATTTCTAATTTTAAGATAGTATCT
CCATTGGCTTTCTACTTTTTCTTTTATTTTTTTTTGTCCTCTGTCTTCCATTTGTTGTTGTTGTTGTTTG
TTTGTTTGTTTGTTGGTTGGTTGGTTAATTTTTTTTTAAAGATCCTACACTATAGTTCAAGCTAGACTAT
TAGCTACTCTGTAACCCAGGGTGACCTTGAAGTCATGGGTAGCCTGCTGTTTTAGCCTTCCCACATCTAA
GATTACAGGTATGAGCTATCATTTTTGGTATATTGATTGATTGATTGATTGATGTGTGTGTGTGTGATTG
TGTTTGTGTGTGTGATTGTGTATATGTGTGTATGGTTGTGTGTGATTGTGTGTATGTATGTTTGTGTGTG
ATTGTGTGTGTGTGATTGTGCATGTGTGTGTGTGTGATTGTGTTTATGTGTATGATTGTGTGTGTGTGTG
TGTGTGTGTGTGTGTGTGTGTGTGTGTGTGTGTTGTGTATATATATTTATGGTAGTGAGAGGCAACGCTC
CGGCTCAGGTGTCAGGTTGGTTTTTGAGACAGAGTCTTTCACTTAGCTTGGAATTAATTCACTGGCCGTC
GTTTTACAACGTCGTGACTGGGAAAACCCTGGCGTTACCCAACTTAATCGCCTTGCAGCACATCCCCCTT
TCGCCAGCTGGCGTAATAGCGAAGAGGCCCGCACCGATCGCCCTTCCCAACAGTTGCGCAGCCTGAATGG
CGAATGGCGCCTGATGCGGTATTTTCTCCTTACGCATCTGTGCGGTATTTCACACCGCATATGGTGCACT
CTCAGTACAATCTGCTCTGATGCCGCATAGTTAAGCCAGCCCCGACACCCGCCAACACCCGCTGACGCGC
CCTGACGGGCTTGTCTGCTCCCGGCATCCGCTTACAGACAAGCTGTGACCGTCTCCGGGAGCTGCATGTG
TCAGAGGTTTTCACCGTCATCACCGAAACGCGCGAGACGAAAGGGCCTCGTGATACGCCTATTTTTATAG
GTTAATGTCATGATAATAATGGTTTCTTAGACGTCAGGTGGCACTTTTCGGGGAAATGTGCGCGGAACCC
CTATTTGTTTATTTTTCTAAATACATTCAAATATGTATCCGCTCATGAGACAATAACCCTGATAAATGCT
TCAATAATATTGAAAAAGGAAGAGTATGAGTATTCAACATTTCCGTGTCGCCCTTATTCCCTTTTTTGCG
GCATTTTGCCTTCCTGTTTTTGCTCACCCAGAAACGCTGGTGAAAGTAAAAGATGCTGAAGATCAGTTGG
GTGCACGAGTGGGTTACATCGAACTGGATCTCAACAGCGGTAAGATCCTTGAGAGTTTTCGCCCCGAAGA
ACGTTTTCCAATGATGAGCACTTTTAAAGTTCTGCTATGTGGCGCGGTATTATCCCGTATTGACGCCGGG
CAAGAGCAACTCGGTCGCCGCATACACTATTCTCAGAATGACTTGGTTGAGTACTCACCAGTCACAGAAA
AGCATCTTACGGATGGCATGACAGTAAGAGAATTATGCAGTGCTGCCATAACCATGAGTGATAACACTGC
GGCCAACTTACTTCTGACAACGATCGGAGGACCGAAGGAGCTAACCGCTTTTTTGCACAACATGGGGGAT
CATGTAACTCGCCTTGATCGTTGGGAACCGGAGCTGAATGAAGCCATACCAAACGACGAGCGTGACACCA
CGATGCCTGTAGCAATGGCAACAACGTTGCGCAAACTATTAACTGGCGAACTACTTACTCTAGCTTCCCG
GCAACAATTAATAGACTGGATGGAGGCGGATAAAGTTGCAGGACCACTTCTGCGCTCGGCCCTTCCGGCT
GGCTGGTTTATTGCTGATAAATCTGGAGCCGGTGAGCGTGGGTCTCGCGGTATCATTGCAGCACTGGGGC
CAGATGGTAAGCCCTCCCGTATCGTAGTTATCTACACGACGGGGAGTCAGGCAACTATGGATGAACGAAA
TAGACAGATCGCTGAGATAGGTGCCTCACTGATTAAGCATTGGTAACTGTCAGACCAAGTTTACTCATAT
ATACTTTAGATTGATTTAAAACTTCATTTTTAATTTAAAAGGATCTAGGTGAAGATCCTTTTTGATAATC
TCATGACCAAAATCCCTTAACGTGAGTTTTCGTTCCACTGAGCGTCAGACCCCGTAGAAAAGATCAAAGG
ATCTTCTTGAGATCCTTTTTTTCTGCGCGTAATCTGCTGCTTGCAAACAAAAAAACCACCGCTACCAGCG
GTGGTTTGTTTGCCGGATCAAGAGCTACCAACTCTTTTTCCGAAGGTAACTGGCTTCAGCAGAGCGCAGA
TACCAAATACTGTTCTTCTAGTGTAGCCGTAGTTAGGCCACCACTTCAAGAACTCTGTAGCACCGCCTAC
ATACCTCGCTCTGCTAATCCTGTTACCAGTGGCTGCTGCCAGTGGCGATAAGTCGTGTCTTACCGGGTTG
GACTCAAGACGATAGTTACCGGATAAGGCGCAGCGGTCGGGCTGAACGGGGGGTTCGTGCACACAGCCCA
GCTTGGAGCGAACGACCTACACCGAACTGAGATACCTACAGCGTGAGCTATGAGAAAGCGCCACGCTTCC
CGAAGGGAGAAAGGCGGACAGGTATCCGGTAAGCGGCAGGGTCGGAACAGGAGAGCGCACGAGGGAGCTT
CCAGGGGGAAACGCCTGGTATCTTTATAGTCCTGTCGGGTTTCGCCACCTCTGACTTGAGCGTCGATTTT
TGTGATGCTCGTCAGGGGGGCGGAGCCTATGGAAAAACGCCAGCAACGCGGCCTTTTTACGGTTCCTGGC
CTTTTGCTGGCCTTTTGCTCACATGTTCTTTCCTGCGTTATCCCCTGATTCTGTGGATAACCGTATTACC
GCCTTTGAGTGAGCTGATACCGCTCGCCGCAGCCGAACGACCGAGCGCAGCGAGTCAGTGAGCGAGGAAG
CGGAAGAGCGCCCAATACGCAAACCGCCTCTCCCCGCGCGTTGGCCGATTCATTAATGCAGCTGGCACGA
CAGGTTTCCCGACTGGAAAGCGGGCAGTGAGCGCAACGCAATTAATGTGAGTTAGCTCACTCATTAGGCA
CCCCAGGCTTTACACTTTATGCTTCCGGCTCGTATGTTGTGTGGAATTGTGAGCGGATAACAATTTCACA
CAGGAAACAGCTATGACCATGATTACGCCAAGCTTTGCTCTTAGGAGTTTCCTAATACATCCCAAACTCA
AATATATAAAGCATTTGACTTGTTCTATGCCCTAGGGGGCGGGGGGAAGCTAAGCCAGCTTTTTTTAACA
TTTAAAATGTTAATTCCATTTTAAATGCACAGATGTTTTTATTTCATAAGGGTTTCAATGTGCATGAATG
CTGCAATATTCCTGTTACCAAAGCTAGTATAAATAAAAATAGATAAACGTGGAAATTACTTAGAGTTTCT
GTCATTAACGTTTCCTTCCTCAGTTGACAACATAAATGCGCTGCTGAGAAGCCAGTTTGCATCTGTCAGG
ATCAATTTCCCATTATGCCAGTCATATTAATTACTAGTCAATTAGTTGATTTTTATTTTTGACATATACA
TGTGAAAGACCCCACCTGTAGGTTTGGCAAGCTAGCTTAAGTAACGCCATTTTGCAAGGCATGGAAAAAT
ACATAACTGAGAATAGAAAAGTTCAGATCAAGGTCAGGAACAGATGGAACAGCTGAATATGGGCCAAACA
GGATATCTGTGGTAAGCAGTTCCTGCCCCGGCTCAGGGCCAAGAACAGATGGAACAGCTGAATATGGGCC
AAACAGGATATCTGTGGTAAGCAGTTCCTGCCCCGGCTCAGGGCCAAGAACAGATGGTCCCCAGATGCGG
TCCAGCCCTCAGCAGTTTCTAGAGAACCATCAGATGTTTCCAGGGTGCCCCAAGGACCTGAAATGACCCT
GTGCCTTATTTGAACTAACCAATCAGTTCGCTTCTCGCTTCTGTTCGCGCGCTTCTGCTCCCCGAGCTCA
ATAAAAGAGCCCACAACCCCTCACTCGGCGCGCCAGTCCTCCGATTGACTGAGTCGCCCGGGTACCCGTG
TATCCAATAAACCCTCTTGCAGTTGCATCCGACTTGTGGTCTCGCTGTTCCTTGGGAGGGTCTCCTCTGA
GTGATTGACTACCCGTCAGCGGGGGTCTTTCATTTGGGGGCTCGTCCGGGATCGGGAGACCCCTGCCCAG
GGACCACCGACCCACCACCGGGAGGTAAGCTGGCCAGCAACTTATCTGTGTCTGTCCGATTGTCTAGTGT
CTATGACTGATTTTATGCGCCTGCGTCGGTACTAGTTAGCTAACTAGCTCTGTATCTGGCGGACCCGTGG
TGGAACTGACGAGTTCGGAACACCCGGCCGCAACCCTGGGAGACGTCCCAGGGACTTCGGGGGCCGTTTT
TGTGGCCCGACCTGAGTCCAAAAATCCCGATCGTTTTGGACTCTTTGGTGCACCCCCCTTAGAGGAGGGA
TATGTGGTTCTGGTAGGAGACGAGAACCTAAAACAGTTCCCGCCTCCGTCTGAATTTTTGCTTTCGGTTT
GGGACCGAAGCCGCGCCGCGCGTCTTGTCTGCTGCAGCATCGTTCTGTGTTGTCTCTGTCTGACTGTGTT
TCTGTATTTGTCTGAAAATATGGGCCCGCCGCGGCGGGCCAGACTGTTACCACTCCCTTAAGTTTGACCT
TAGGTCACTGGAAAGATGTCGAGCGGATCGCTCACAACCAGTCGGTAGATGTCAAGAAGAGACGTTGGGT
TACCTTCTGCTCTGCAGAATGGCCAACCTTTAACGTCGGATGGCCGCGAGACGGCACCTTTAACCGAGAC
CTCATCACCCAGGTTAAGATCAAGGTCTTTTCACCTGGCCCGCATGGACACCCAGACCAGGTCCCCTACA
TCGTGACCTGGGAAGCCTTGGCTTTTGACCCCCCTCCCTGGGTCAAGCCCTTTGTACACCCTAAGCCTCC
GCCTCCTCTTCCTCCATCCGCCCCGTCTCTCCCCCTTGAACCTCCTCGTTCGACCCCGCCTCGATCCTCC
CTTTATCCAGCCCTCACTCCTTCTCTAGGCGCCCCCATATGAGATCTTATATGGGGCACCCCCGCCCCTT
GTAAACTTCCCTGACCCTGACATGACAAGAGTTACTAACAGCCCCTCTCTCCAAGCTCACTTACAGGCTC
TCTACTTAGTCCAGCACGAAGTCTGGAGACCTCTGGCGGCAGCCTACCAAGAACAACTGGACCGACCGGT
GGTACCTCACCCTTACCGAGTCGGCGACACAGTGTGGGTCCGCCGACACCAGACTAAGAACCTAGAACCT
CGCTGGAAAGGACCTTACACAGTCCTGCTGACCACCCCCACCGCCCTCAAAGTAGACGGCATCGCAGCTT
GGATACACGCCGCCCACGTAAAACAATTGAAGATCTAGTCGAAATTAACCCTCACTAAAGGGAACAAAAG
CTGGAGCTCCACCGCGGTGGCGGCCGTGACGGAGCGTGACCGCGCGCCGAGCGCGCGCCAGGGTCGGGCA
GGAAGAGGGCCTATTTCCCATGATTCCTTCATATTTGCATATACGATACAAGGCTGTTAGAGAGATAATT
AGAATTAATTTGACTGTAAACACAAAGATATTAGTACAAAATACGTGACGTAGAAAGTAATAATTTCTTG
GGTAGTTTGCAGTTTTAAAATTATGTTTTAAAATGGACTATCATATGCTTACCGTAACTTGAAAGTATTT
CGATTTCTTGGCTTTATATATCTTGTGGAAAGGAC
Features (pLannotate 1.2.2; 27 found; start..end, strand, type, name):
     63..156     +  ncRNA          5' miR-30a: sequence upstream of the 71-nt precursor of the human miR-30a microRNA (Zeng et al., 2002) miRNA
    462..561     +  ncRNA          mir-205: Accession: RF00656 - microRNA mir-205
    854..966     +  ncRNA          3' miR-30a: sequence downstream of the 71-nt precursor of the human miR-30a microRNA (Zeng et al., 2002) miRNA
    994..1013    +  enhancer       CMV enhancer (fragment): human cytomegalovirus immediate early enhancer
   1036..2247    +  promoter       UbC promoter: human ubiquitin C promoter
   2295..2312    +  misc_feature   MCS (fragment): pBluescript multiple cloning site
   2314..3033    +  CDS            EGFP: the original enhanced GFP (Yang et al., 1996) mammalian codon-optimized
   3041..3138    +  CDS            env (fragment): murine leukemia virus gPr80 envelope polyprotein precursor; env; proteolytically cleaved into gp70SU and p15TM subunits
   3180..3301    +  LTR            3' LTR (ΔU3) (fragment): self-inactivating 3' long terminal repeat (LTR) from Moloney murine leukemia virus
   3302..3771    +  LTR            LTR: long terminal repeat from Moloney murine leukemia virus
   4467..4624    +  CDS            lacZα (fragment): LacZα fragment of β-galactosidase; lacZ fragment
   4630..4729    -  misc_feature   bom (fragment): basis of mobility region from pBR322
   4831..4866    -  CDS            rop (fragment): Rop protein, which maintains plasmids at low copy number; rop
   4961..5065    +  promoter       AmpR promoter: bla
   5066..5926    +  CDS            AmpR: β-lactamase; bla; confers resistance to ampicillin, carbenicillin, and related antibiotics
   6097..6685    +  rep_origin     ori: high-copy-number ColE1/pMB1/pBR322/pUC origin of replication
   6868..6960    +  CDS            lacI (fragment): lac repressor; lacI; The lac repressor binds to the lac operator to inhibit transcription in E. coli. This inhibition can be relieved by adding lactose or isopropyl-β-D-thiogalactopyranoside (IPTG).
   6973..6994    +  protein_bind   CAP binding site: CAP binding activates transcription in the presence of cAMP. E. coli catabolite activator protein
   7009..7039    +  promoter       lac promoter: promoter for the E. coli lac operon
   7047..7063    +  protein_bind   lac operator: The lac repressor binds to the lac operator to inhibit transcription in E. coli. This inhibition can be relieved by adding lactose or isopropyl-β-D-thiogalactopyranoside (IPTG). lac repressor encoded by lacI
   7493..8084    +  LTR            LTR: long terminal repeat from Moloney murine leukemia virus
   8147..8504    +  misc_feature   MMLV Ψ: packaging signal of Moloney murine leukemia virus (MMLV)
   8577..8993    +  CDS            gag (truncated): truncated Moloney murine leukemia virus (MMLV) gag gene lacking the start codon
   8995..9329    +  misc_feature   pol region (fragment): Moloney murine leukemia virus (MMLV) pol region containing the splice acceptor site
   9353..9371    +  promoter       T3 promoter: promoter for bacteriophage T3 RNA polymerase
   9384..9406    +  misc_feature   MCS (fragment): pBluescript multiple cloning site
   9455..9695    +  promoter       U6 promoter: RNA polymerase III promoter for human U6 snRNA
