[The description below was written by a language model from this plasmid's Addgene catalogue record and pLannotate feature annotations shown in this document.]
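Description:
pGC-U6-miR-205 is catalogued as a mammalian expression plasmid on the pGC backbone, but its feature table shows the architecture of a Moloney murine leukemia virus (MMLV)-based gammaretroviral transfer vector. The roughly 9.7 kb plasmid is maintained in E. coli through a high-copy ColE1/pUC-type origin and selected with ampicillin via the β-lactamase gene. Scattered lac, rop and bom fragments are remnants of the cloning backbone. The viral portion consists of a 5′ MMLV LTR, the Ψ packaging signal, a truncated gag segment lacking its start codon, and a pol region carrying the splice acceptor. Downstream of the payload there is a short env fragment and 3′ LTR sequence, part of which is annotated as a ΔU3 (self-inactivating) fragment. These elements would allow the RNA genome to be packaged when gag-pol and envelope functions are supplied in trans, although the record itself does not describe viral use.

The payload sits between these viral elements. Because the sequence is circular, the human U6 RNA polymerase III promoter at the end of the numbered record lies immediately upstream of the microRNA cassette at its start. That cassette contains wild-type mouse mir-205 placed between the 5′ and 3′ flanking sequences of human miR-30a, a common scaffold that promotes recognition and processing of the hairpin by the cellular microRNA machinery. A separate human ubiquitin C promoter, preceded by a very short CMV enhancer fragment, drives EGFP, which marks cells that have taken up the construct. The stated purpose is simply expression of miR-205, which suits overexpression studies of this microRNA in mammalian cells. The exact cloning sites used for the insert are not recorded.
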