Addgene plasmid #109298: pGC-U6-miR-205
Purpose: Expresses miR-205
Depositing lab: Nicolai van Oers. Depositing organization: University of Texas Southwestern Medical Center.
Backbone
  Vector backbone: pGC
  Vector type: Mammalian Expression
Growth in bacteria
  Bacterial resistance: Ampicillin, 100 μg/mL
  Growth temperature: 37°C
  Growth strain: DH5alpha
  Copy number: High Copy
Gene/Insert
  Gene/Insert name: miR-205 (alt name: microRNA 205)
  Species: M. musculus (mouse)
  Mutation: WT
  Entrez Gene: Mir205 (a.k.a. Mirn, Mirn205, mir-205, mmu-mir-2, mmu-mir-205)
  Cloning method: Restriction Enzyme; 5′ cloning site Unknown (unknown if destroyed)
Terms and licenses: Academic/Nonprofit Terms; Industry Terms: Not Available to Industry
How to cite: pGC-U6-miR-205 was a gift from Nicolai van Oers (Addgene plasmid # 109298 ; http://n2t.net/addgene:109298 ; RRID:Addgene_109298)
